>Addgene plasmid #71635 | pJK660 | depositor full sequence | sequence record 131655 | pJK660 sequence 4137 bps
TGGCGAATGGG
[124 nt withheld, positions 12-135]
C
[91 nt withheld, positions 137-227]
A
[49 nt withheld, positions 229-277]
CCTTTGACGTTGGAGTCCACGTTCTTT
[37 nt withheld, positions 305-341]
ACCCTATCTCGGTCTATTCTTTTGATTTATAAGGGATTTTGCCGATTTCGGCCTATTGGTTAAAAAATGA
GCTGATTTAACAAAAATTTAACGCGAATTTTAACAAAATATTAACGTTTACAATTTCAGGTGGCACTTTT
CGGGGAAATGTGCGCGGAACCCCTATTTGTTTATTTTTCTAAATACATTCAAATATGTATCCGCTCATGA
GACAATAACCCTGATAAATGCTTCAATAATATTGAAAAAGGAAGAGTATGAGTATTCAACATTTCCGTGT
CGCCCTTATTCCCTTTTTTGCGGCATTTTGCCTTCCTGTTTTTGCTCACCCAGAAACGCTGGTGAAAGTA
AAAGATGCTGAAGATCAGTTGGGTGCACGAGTGGGTTACATCGAACTGGATCTCAACAGCGGTAAGATCC
TTGAGAGTTTTCGCCCCGAAGAACGTTTTCCAATGATGAGCACTTTTAAAGTTCTGCTATGTGGCGCGGT
ATTATCCCGTATTGACGCCGGGCAAGAGCAACTCGGTCGCCGCATACACTATTCTCAGAATGACTTGGTT
GAGTACTCACCAGTCACAGAAAAGCATCTTACGGATGGCATGACAGTAAGAGAATTATGCAGTGCTGCCA
TAACCATGAGTGATAACACTGCGGCCAACTTACTTCTGACAACGATCGGAGGACCGAAGGAGCTAACCGC
TTTTTTGCACAACATGGGGGATCATGTAACTCGCCTTGATCGTTGGGAACCGGAGCTGAATGAAGCCATA
CCAAACGACGAGCGTGACACCACGATGCCTGCAGCAATGGCAACAACGTTGCGCAAACTATTAACTGGCG
AACTACTTACTCTAGCTTCCCGGCAACAATTAATAGACTGGATGGAGGCGGATAAAGTTGCAGGACCACT
TCTGCGCTCGGCCCTTCCGGCTGGCTGGTTTATTGCTGATAAATCTGGAGCCGGTGAGCGTGGGTCTCGC
GGTATCATTGCAGCACTGGGGCCAGATGGTAAGCCCTCCCGTATCGTAGTTATCTACACGACGGGGAGTC
AGGCAACTATGGATGAACGAAATAGACAGATCGCTGAGATAGGTGCCTCACTGATTAAGCATTGGTAACT
GTCAGACCAAGTTTACTCATATATACTTTAGATTGATTTAAAACTTCATTTTTAATTTAAAAGGATCTAG
GTGAAGATCCTTTTTGATAATCTCATGACCAAAATCCCTTAACGTGAGTTTTCGTTCCACTGAGCGTCAG
ACCCCGTAGAAAAGATCAAAGGATCTTCTTGAGATCCTTTTTTTCTGCGCGTAATCTGCTGCTTGCAAAC
AAAAAAACCACCGCTACCAGCGGTGGTTTGTTTGCCGGATCAAGAGCTACCAACTCTTTTTCCGAAGGTA
ACTGGCTTCAGCAGAGCGCAGATACCAAATACTGTCCTTCTAGTGTAGCCGTAGTTAGGCCACCACTTCA
AGAACTCTGTAGCACCGCCTACATACCTCGCTCTGCTAATCCTGTTACCAGTGGCTGCTGCCAGTGGCGA
TAAGTCGTGTCTTACCGGGTTGGACTCAAGACGATAGTTACCGGATAAGGCGCAGCGGTCGGGCTGAACG
GGGGGTTCGTGCACACAGCCCAGCTTGGAGCGAACGACCTACACCGAACTGAGATACCTACAGCGTGAGC
TATGAGAAAGCGCCACGCTTCCCGAAGGGAGAAAGGCGGACAGGTATCCGGTAAGCGGCAGGGTCGGAAC
AGGAGAGCGCACGAGGGAGCTTCCAGGGGGAAACGCCTGGTATCTTTATAGTCCTGTCGGGTTTCGCCAC
CTCTGACTTGAGCGTCGATTTTTGTGATGCTCGTCAGGGGGGCGGAGCCTATGGAAAAACGCCAGCAACG
CGGCCTTTTTACGGTTCCTGGCCTTTTGCTGGCCTTTTGCTCACATGTTCTTTCCTGCGTTATCCCCTGA
TTCTGTGGATAACCGTATTACCGCCTTTGAGTGAGCTGATACCGCTCGCCGCAGCCGAACGACCGAGCGC
AGCGAGTCAGTGAGCGAGGAAGCGGAAGAGCGCCTGATGCGGTATTTTCTCCTTACGCATCTGTGCGGTA
TTTCACACCGCATATATGGTGCACTCTCAGTACAATCTGCTCTGATGCCGCATAGTTAAGCCAGTATACA
CTCCGCTATCGCTACGTGACTGGGTCATGGCTGCGCCCCGACACCCGCCAACACCCGCTGACGCGCCCTG
ACGGGCTTGTCTGCTCCCGGCATCCGCTTACAGACAAGCTGTGACCGTCTCCGGGAGCTGCATGTGTCAG
AGGTTTTCACCGTCATCACCGAAACGCGCGAGGCAGCTGCGGTAAAGCTCATCAGCGTGGTCGTGAAGCG
ATTCACAGATGTCTGCCTGTTCATCCGCGTCCAGCTCGTTGAGTTTCTCCAGAAGCGTTAATGTCTGGCT
TCTGATAAAGCGGGCCATGTTAAGGGCGGTTTTTTCCTGTTTGGTCACTGATGCCTCCGTGTAAGGGGGA
TTTCTGTTCATGGGGGTAATGATACCGATGAAACGAGAGAGGATGCTCACGATACGGGTTACTGATGATG
AACATGCCCGGTTACTGGAACGTTGTGAGGGTAAACAACTGGCGGTATGGATGCGGCGGGACCAGAGAAA
AATCACTCAGGGTCAATGCCAGCGCTTCGTTAATACAGATGTAGGTGTTCCACAGGGTAGCCAGCAGCAT
CCTGCGATGCAGATCCGGAACATAATGGTGCAGGGCGCTGACTTCCGCGTTTCCAGACTTTACGAAACAC
GGAAACCGAAGACCATTCATGTTGTTGCTCAGGTCGCAGACGTTTTGCAGCAGCAGTCGCTTCACGTTCG
CTCGCGTATCGGTGATTCATTCTGCTAACCAGTAAGGCAACCCCGCCAGCCTAGCCGGGTCCTCAACGAC
AGGAGCACGATCATGCGCACCCGTGGCCAGGACCCAACGCTGCCCGAGATCTCGATCCCGCGAAATTAAT
ACGACTCACTATAGGGAGACCACAACGGTTTCCCTCTAGAAATAATTTTGTTTAACTTTAAGAAGGAGAT
ATACATATGCGTCCGCTGGTGATTATCCTTATGGGCAGCAGTTCAGATATGGGTCACGCCGAGAAAATTG
CGTCTGAATTGAAAACTTTTGGTATTGAGTATGCCATTCGCATCGGCTCCGCGCACATGACAGCTGAGCA
TGTAGTGTCTATGCTGAAAGAATATGAAGCTTTGGACCGTCCTAAACTGTACATCACGATCGCTGGGCGT
AGTAACGCTTTATCAGGCTTTGTTGATGGCTGGGTCAAAGGTGCAACCATTGCCTGCCCACCGCCAAGCG
ATAGCTTCGCCGGCGCCGACATTTATTCTTCGTTACGGATGCCGAGCGGGATTAGTCCGGCACTGGTTCT
TGAACCGAAAAATGCGGCACTCCTGGCGGCTCGTATTTTTTCACTGTACGATAAAGAAATCGCAGATTCG
GTCAAATCCTATATGGAATCCAATGCGCAGAAAATTATCGAAGACGATTCGAAACTGAAACGCTGAATTC
AGCGTTTCAGTTTCTTGTCGACGGAGCTCGAATTCGAGCTCCGTCGACAAGCTTGCGGCCGCACTCGAGC
ACCACCACCACCACCACTGAGATCCGGCTGCTAACAAAGCCCGAAAGGAAGCTGAGTTGGCTGCTGCCAC
CGCTGAGCAATAACTAGCATAACCCCTTGGGGCCTCTAAACGGGTCTTGAGGGGTTTTTTGCTGAAAGGA
GGAACTATATCCGGAT
Features (pLannotate 1.2.2; 13 found; start..end, strand, type, name):
     12..467     +  rep_origin     f1 ori (sequence partly withheld): f1 bacteriophage origin of replication; arrow indicates direction of (+) strand synthesis
    494..598     +  promoter       AmpR promoter: bla
    599..1459    +  CDS            AmpR: β-lactamase; bla; confers resistance to ampicillin, carbenicillin, and related antibiotics
   1630..2218    +  rep_origin     ori: high-copy-number ColE1/pMB1/pBR322/pUC origin of replication
   2404..2546    -  misc_feature   bom: basis of mobility region from pBR322
   2648..2839    -  CDS            rop: Rop protein, which maintains plasmids at low copy number; rop
   2856..3236    +  CDS            YPB1_ECOLX: Protein predicted: Swiss-Prot protein existence level 4. From Escherichia coli.
   3348..3366    +  promoter       T7 promoter: promoter for bacteriophage T7 RNA polymerase
   3398..3420    +  RBS            RBS: efficient ribosome binding site from bacteriophage T7 gene 10 (Olins and Rangwala, 1989)
   3428..3904    +  CDS            purE: PURE_TREDE - Experimental evidence at protein level: Swiss-Prot protein existence level 1. Catalyzes the reversible conversion of 5-aminoimidazole ribonucleotide (AIR) and CO(2) to 4-carboxy-5-aminoimidazole ribonucleotide (CAIR). Does not accept N5-carboxyaminoimidazole ribonucleotide (N5-CAIR) as a substrate. From Treponema denticola (strain ATCC 35405 / DSM 14222 / CIP 103919 / JCM 8153 / KCTC 15104).
   3981..3998    +  CDS            9xHis (fragment): 9xHis affinity tag
   4008..4057    +  CDS            SET1 (fragment): solubility-enhancement tag derived from T7 phage gene 10B
   4065..4112    +  terminator     T7 terminator: transcription terminator for bacteriophage T7 RNA polymerase
