[The description below was written by a language model from this plasmid's Addgene catalogue record and pLannotate feature annotations shown in this document.]
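Description:
pJK660 is a bacterial expression plasmid built on the pET23a backbone (4,137 bp in total) that produces a double mutant of the Treponema denticola class II PurE enzyme, 5-aminoimidazole ribonucleotide (AIR) carboxylase. It is maintained in E. coli through a ColE1/pMB1-type origin and selected with ampicillin via the bla β-lactamase gene and its native promoter. An f1 phage origin is also present. The annotation additionally picks up pBR322-derived backbone remnants (bom, a rop reading frame and a predicted E. coli ORF). The record lists the plasmid as high copy despite the rop annotation.

The purE coding sequence (TDE0687, about 480 bp) was inserted between the NdeI and EcoRI sites, placing it downstream of the T7 promoter and the efficient T7 gene 10 ribosome binding site, with the T7 terminator downstream. Expression therefore depends on a host that supplies T7 RNA polymerase. The insert carries two substitutions, Lys41 to Met and Phe79 to Trp. A vector-derived His-tag fragment and a short gene 10-related fragment lie beyond the annotated purE CDS, separated from it by a gap. The record lists no tag on the protein, and whether these sequences are translated is not stated.

The depositor notes that the parent protein is misannotated in the database as an N5-carboxyaminoimidazole ribonucleotide mutase. Functional studies show it instead catalyses the reversible carboxylation of AIR to CAIR, as expected for a class II PurE, and does not use N5-CAIR. The plasmid is used to produce the recombinant mutant enzyme. The record does not give the specific rationale for the two substitutions.
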