Addgene plasmid #71635: pJK660
Purpose: Produces Treponema denticola 5-aminoimidazole ribonucleotide carboxylase, Lys41>Met/Phe79>Trp mutant (TdPurE2-K41M,F79W)
Depositing lab: T. J. Kappock. Depositing organization: Purdue University.
Backbone
  Vector backbone: pET23a
  Backbone size w/o insert (bp): 3666
  Total vector size (bp): 4137
  Vector type: Bacterial Expression
Growth in bacteria
  Bacterial resistance: Ampicillin, 100 μg/mL
  Growth temperature: 37°C
  Growth strain: DH5alpha
  Copy number: High Copy
Gene/Insert
  Gene/Insert name: phosphoribosylaminoimidazole carboxylase (alt names: purE; TDE0687; aminoimidazole ribonucleotide carboxylase)
  Species: Treponema denticola
  Mutation: changes lysine-41 to methionine, phenylalanine-79 to tryptophan
  GenBank ID: NP_971299.1
  Promoter: T7
  Cloning method: Restriction Enzyme; 5′ cloning site NdeI (not destroyed); 3′ cloning site EcoRI (not destroyed)
  Sequencing primers: 5′ T7 promoter; 3′ T7 terminator
Terms and licenses: Academic/Nonprofit Terms; Industry Terms: Not Available to Industry
Depositor comments: This protein is based on the one referenced in NCBI WP_002681904.1, which is incorrectly annotated as a N5-carboxyaminoimidazole ribonucleotide mutase. Functional expression studies show that the active form does not possess this activity and it instead has the characteristic reactivity of a class II PurE or 5-aminoimidazole ribonucleotide (AIR) carboxylase
How to cite: pJK660 was a gift from T. J. Kappock (Addgene plasmid # 71635 ; http://n2t.net/addgene:71635 ; RRID:Addgene_71635)
