>Addgene plasmid #71635 | pJK660 | addgene partial sequence | sequence record 134241 | T7term 5'-GCTAGTTATTGCTCAGCGG-3'
TTGTTAGCAGCCGGATCTCAGTGGTGGTGGTGGTGGTGCTCGAGTGCGGCCGCAAGCTTGTCGACGGAGC
TCGAATTCGAGCTCCGTCGACAAGAAACTGAAACGCTGAATTCAGCGTTTCAGTTTCGAATCGTCTTCGA
TAATTTTCTGCGCATTGGATTCCATATAGGATTTGACCGAATCTGCGATTTCTTTATCGTACAGTGAAAA
AATACGAGCCGCCAGGAGTGCCGCATTTTTCGGTTCAAGAACCAGTGCCGGACTAATCCCGCTCGGCATC
CGTAACGAAGAATAAATGTCGGCGCCGGCGAAGCTATCGCTTGGCGGTGGGCAGGCAATGGTTGCACCTT
TGACCCAGCCATCAACAAAGCCTGATAAAGCGTTACTACGCCCAGCGATCGTGATGTACAGTTTAGGACG
GTCCAAAGCTTCATATTCTTTCAGCATAGACACTACATGCTCAGCTGTCATGTGCGCGGAGCCGATGCGA
ATGGCATACTCAATACCAAAAGTTTTCAATTCAGACGCAATTTTCTCGGCGTGACCCATATCTGAACTGC
TGCCCATAAGGATAATCACCAGCGGACGCATATGTATATCTCCTTCTTAAAGTTAAACAAAATTATTTCT
AGAGGGAAACCGTTGTGGTCTCCCTATAGTGAGTCGTATTAATTTCGCGGGATCGAGATCTCGGGCAGCG
TTGGGTCCTGGCCACGGGTGCGCATGATCGTGCTCCTGTCGTTGAGGACCCGGCTAGGCTGGCGGGGTTG
CCTTACTGGTTAGCAGAATGAATCACCGATACGCGAGCGAACGTGAAGCGACTGCTGCTGCAAAACGTCT
GCGACCTGAGCAACAACATGAATGGTCTTCGGTTTCCGTGTTTCGTAAAGTCTGGAAACGCGGAAGTCAG
CGCCCTGCACCATTATGTTCCGGATCTGCATCGCAGGATGCTGCTGGCTACCCTGTGGAACACCTACATC
TGTATTAACGAAGCGCTGGCATTGACCCTGAGTGATTTTTCTCTGGTCCCGCCGCATCCATACCGCCAGT
TGTTTACCCTCACAACGTTCCAGTAACCGGG
